>Addgene plasmid #155026 | DinoIII-neo | addgene full sequence | sequence record 307969 | Addgene NGS Result
GACGAAAGGGCCTCGTGATACGCCTATTTTTATAGGTTAATGTCATGATAATAATGGTTTCTTAGACGTC
AGGTGGCACTTTTCGGGGAAATGTGCGCGGAACCCCTATTTGTTTATTTTTCTAAATACATTCAAATATG
TATCCGCTCATGAGACAATAACCCTGATAAATGCTTCAATAATATTGAAAAAGGAAGAGTATGAGTATTC
AACATTTCCGTGTCGCCCTTATTCCCTTTTTTGCGGCATTTTGCCTTCCTGTTTTTGCTCACCCAGAAAC
GCTGGTGAAAGTAAAAGATGCTGAAGATCAGTTGGGTGCACGAGTGGGTTACATCGAACTGGATCTCAAC
AGCGGTAAGATCCTTGAGAGTTTTCGCCCCGAAGAACGTTTTCCAATGATGAGCACTTTTAAAGTTCTGC
TATGTGGCGCGGTATTATCCCGTATTGACGCCGGGCAAGAGCAACTCGGTCGCCGCATACACTATTCTCA
GAATGACTTGGTTGAGTACTCACCAGTCACAGAAAAGCATCTTACGGATGGCATGACAGTAAGAGAATTA
TGCAGTGCTGCCATAACCATGAGTGATAACACTGCGGCCAACTTACTTCTGACAACGATCGGAGGACCGA
AGGAGCTAACCGCTTTTTTGCACAACATGGGGGATCATGTAACTCGCCTTGATCGTTGGGAACCGGAGCT
GAATGAAGCCATACCAAACGACGAGCGTGACACCACGATGCCTGTAGCAATGGCAACAACGTTGCGCAAA
CTATTAACTGGCGAACTACTTACTCTAGCTTCCCGGCAACAATTAATAGACTGGATGGAGGCGGATAAAG
TTGCAGGACCACTTCTGCGCTCGGCCCTTCCGGCTGGCTGGTTTATTGCTGATAAATCTGGAGCCGGTGA
GCGTGGGTCTCGCGGTATCATTGCAGCACTGGGGCCAGATGGTAAGCCCTCCCGTATCGTAGTTATCTAC
ACGACGGGGAGTCAGGCAACTATGGATGAACGAAATAGACAGATCGCTGAGATAGGTGCCTCACTGATTA
AGCATTGGTAACTGTCAGACCAAGTTTACTCATATATACTTTAGATTGATTTAAAACTTCATTTTTAATT
TAAAAGGATCTAGGTGAAGATCCTTTTTGATAATCTCATGACCAAAATCCCTTAACGTGAGTTTTCGTTC
CACTGAGCGTCAGACCCCGTAGAAAAGATCAAAGGATCTTCTTGAGATCCTTTTTTTCTGCGCGTAATCT
GCTGCTTGCAAACAAAAAAACCACCGCTACCAGCGGTGGTTTGTTTGCCGGATCAAGAGCTACCAACTCT
TTTTCCGAAGGTAACTGGCTTCAGCAGAGCGCAGATACCAAATACTGTTCTTCTAGTGTAGCCGTAGTTA
GGCCACCACTTCAAGAACTCTGTAGCACCGCCTACATACCTCGCTCTGCTAATCCTGTTACCAGTGGCTG
CTGCCAGTGGCGATAAGTCGTGTCTTACCGGGTTGGACTCAAGACGATAGTTACCGGATAAGGCGCAGCG
GTCGGGCTGAACGGGGGGTTCGTGCACACAGCCCAGCTTGGAGCGAACGACCTACACCGAACTGAGATAC
CTACAGCGTGAGCTATGAGAAAGCGCCACGCTTCCCGAAGGGAGAAAGGCGGACAGGTATCCGGTAAGCG
GCAGGGTCGGAACAGGAGAGCGCACGAGGGAGCTTCCAGGGGGAAACGCCTGGTATCTTTATAGTCCTGT
CGGGTTTCGCCACCTCTGACTTGAGCGTCGATTTTTGTGATGCTCGTCAGGGGGGCGGAGCCTATGGAAA
AACGCCAGCAACGCGGCCTTTTTACGGTTCCTGGCCTTTTGCTGGCCTTTTGCTCACATGTTCTTTCCTG
CGTTATCCCCTGATTCTGTGGATAACCGTATTACCGCCTTTGAGTGAGCTGATACCGCTCGCCGCAGCCG
AACGACCGAGCGCAGCGAGTCAGTGAGCGAGGAAGCGGAAGAGCGCCCAATACGCAAACCGCCTCTCCCC
GCGCGTTGGCCGATTCATTAATGCAGCTGGCACGACAGGTTTCCCGACTGGAAAGCGGGCAGTGAGCGCA
ACGCAATTAATGTGAGTTAGCTCACTCATTAGGCACCCCAGGCTTTACACTTTATGCTTCCGGCTCGTAT
GTTGTGTGGAATTGTGAGCGGATAACAATTTCACACAGGAAACAGCTATGACCATGATTACGCCAAGCTT
GCATGCCTGCAGGTCGACGATTCCCGTAGCCATTTTGGCTCAAGGTACAAGTCGGGCTGATGCGGTCACG
CAGGCCTCTTTTGTATCAGATAAGACAGCAGACGTACATGATATAAATATTTATTATCGCGATGCTCCAT
CTGCAAAATTCCACTTGGCAGAGAAGATTTTCAATGCATGAAAACCTCGCAGAACCAAGCACCAATGTCA
GATCATGTATGAGTCCTAGGCGCCAGTAAGTCTTTCAATTGGGTGATGGCCACATTACCTGTTCTCTTCC
TGAGGGATGCAGAATGTGGTGTGAGTGGTTGCCGAATGCTGTGCTGAACATGTAGATGGGCTGCCCCAGC
CAAGTGGATAACCTACAAGGACTGCAGGATGTAGATCCAGCAGTCCTGGTAGATAATGATTCAGACACCG
GCTCAGGCTGGCAACAGAGCAGGCAAACCTGAACACTATCGCGCAGTGGTGGGAATACAGCCCAGAATGG
GAAGCAACCTGGCCTCTTCAGCCAGCCATGACCACAAGCAACTCTGCAGTTTTGCAACACGAAATCTTTC
AGGGTCTGCTCCCTGTGCTTACACATATTCAAAGATATTCTTCTGCGCATTTCAATGCAAATTCTTGGCG
ATGATTCGCTTCCGCAGGTATAGTGTTACTAGTATATAAGTCTAATCATATACTTCAATTTATTAGTAAT
ATTGTGAATTTCTAGGCAAGAAGGATGCCTGGACTCTGAATTATTATGGCATTGAGTAGAATCTGGATCT
TGATGATTATGCATTAATATCTTGAAATGCATTTGGATTCCCTTCGGGGATCATCCGTTAAAATTGGAAC
GATACAGAGAAGATTAGCATGGCCCCTGCGCAAGGATGACACGCACAAATCGAGAAGTGTAAACAATTTT
TTTGAAATTAATTGCCACTTTATTTTGAATACCTGAATATGCAGGTGAAGTAGTATAAGGTATTCATTAT
CATTGCGATTTTCTAGTAAGTCCCGTGGCTGTCATATCTAGTAACCCTCACCTGGCAGGTGGGGAAAAGG
CGAAGACAAATAGAATCAAATAGAATGTATGTGCTGACGTAGGGCTACATTACCTGAGGCTTGAGGAACC
TGTGGGTATGAATGCTACTGTTGGCAGCATCCAGTAGGTTCAGAAACACACGTCCCCACGTAATTTTTTG
CATGTCTAAATGCACTGTGATGATTGATGATGATTGATTCCTTGAAGGCCATGGTGGGTTACTCTGTGGC
CTCTTGCCACTGACTTCCAGGAAAACGCGGATTTTCTGACCATCACAAGGGACCACTACGAGAAGTATGC
AGCGATCTCAGCAGAGTTCATTTACTGACCATTCTCAGGAAGATCGCTCGGGATCACTTGGGTAATATTG
CTTTCTTCGCAGATGTTTTTTCCCTATTAAGCTTTTTGAGTCCCCTCATCGAGTGCCGCATAAGTTTTTG
CGTTGACATTGGCGGCAAAAAGTAAGACTAAACGATAGTTGCTTCAAGCACGCTTCTCAATCAACATTTT
TTCAAATCAAATGGGCACAGGCAGGTACCATCCAGTCCCGCAGAAGTGCTTATATATATATATATTATAC
ACTCACGTGAGTGTGTTCAATGCAGGTCTGTTCCTCAAGTGCTTAGACCAAATTTCGGAGCCTCTAGTAT
GATTGAACAAGATGGATTGCACGCAGGTTCTCCGGCCGCTTGGGTGGAGAGGCTATTCGGCTATGACTGG
GCACAACAGACAATCGGCTGCTCTGATGCCGCCGTGTTCCGGCTGTCAGCGCAGGGGCGCCCGGTTCTTT
TTGTCAAGACCGACCTGTCCGGTGCCCTGAATGAACTGCAAGACGAGGCAGCGCGGCTATCGTGGCTGGC
CACGACGGGCGTTCCTTGCGCAGCTGTGCTCGACGTTGTCACTGAAGCGGGAAGGGACTGGCTGCTATTG
GGCGAAGTGCCGGGGCAGGATCTCCTGTCATCTCACCTTGCTCCTGCCGAGAAAGTATCCATCATGGCTG
ATGCAATGCGGCGGCTGCATACGCTTGATCCGGCTACCTGCCCATTCGACCACCAAGCGAAACATCGCAT
CGAGCGAGCACGTACTCGGATGGAAGCCGGTCTTGTCGATCAGGATGATCTGGACGAAGAGCATCAGGGG
CTCGCGCCAGCCGAACTGTTCGCCAGGCTCAAGGCGAGCATGCCCGACGGCGAGGATCTCGTCGTGACCC
ATGGCGATGCCTGCTTGCCGAATATCATGGTGGAAAATGGCCGCTTTTCTGGATTCATCGACTGTGGCCG
GCTGGGTGTGGCGGACCGCTATCAGGACATAGCGTTGGCTACCCGTGATATTGCTGAAGAGCTTGGCGGC
GAATGGGCTGACCGCTTCCTCGTGCTTTACGGTATCGCCGCTCCCGATTCGCAGCGCATCGCCTTCTATC
GCCTTCTTGACGAGTTCTTCTGATGATCTCGGCCAGGAGTCACAGAAAACAAGATCACTTGGAGATGTTT
CAATCCCGACTTGTGTCGTGCCAGAGTGCTACTTGAAAACTTGAAAATTGCGGACTGTCATGGATTCGCC
CTTGTCTTGTGATCCTTTTTTTGGGGGAGCCAGGTGAGAACAATGTTGTCGATGTGCTTATTTGGCTTCG
CAGTCAAAACATGGGATACTTGAGACATGAAAGAAAAATGCCGCAACGATAGCTCCATCCAATTCCATTC
AGCTCCGACTACAGATGATAGCGCTTGACACCAATGACATGCTTGTACAGCTGCCATTTGGAAGGCAGGG
AAGCTCCATAAGCTCGGGTCCCCAGGACTTTGGTCGGTCTCACATCAGATTCGGCTAGCCAGCCCATAGC
AGCCGCGGGAGATTTCGGTTGTTTGCTACAATGATTGGGGCGCCTTTCTGCGAACTTTGTGACATGTTTC
CTCAAAATGTCAAGCAATTTTGATCTTAAAAGTTTTGATAATGCTTGCTTCCACAAGCGACCTACAGTAG
GAAATGTCTCCACAATCTCCACAGATTCAGGACTCATCACTATGTGTGCCGTGCAGGGGTAGGGCGCAGA
CATGACAACATACAACACACATGAACTAAAGAATCCAAGTCGCGGACAAAAAAATCTGATCTTACACTTA
CACAGAATGCAGGTTATTAGCGACGCTTCCATTGCCACCGGAGTGGCAATCGTTGAGGCGCTTCATCGAA
CAGAGGGTGAACTTCTTGAGGCTGGGAGGACCGCGCAGATGCGGCTGATAAAAGTTTCACAAGCACACGG
AATTCACTGGCCGTCGTTTTACAACGTCGTGACTGGGAAAACCCTGGCGTTACCCAACTTAATCGCCTTG
CAGCACATCCCCCTTTCGCCAGCTGGCGTAATAGCGAAGAGGCCCGCACCGATCGCCCTTCCCAACAGTT
GCGCAGCCTGAATGGCGAATGGCGCCTGATGCGGTATTTTCTCCTTACGCATCTGTGCGGTATTTCACAC
CGCATATGGTGCACTCTCAGTACAATCTGCTCTGATGCCGCATAGTTAAGCCAGCCCCGACACCCGCCAA
CACCCGCTGACGCGCCCTGACGGGCTTGTCTGCTCCCGGCATCCGCTTACAGACAAGCTGTGACCGTCTC
CGGGAGCTGCATGTGTCAGAGGTTTTCACCGTCATCACCGAAACGCGCGA
Features (pLannotate 1.2.2; 14 found; start..end, strand, type, name):
     96..200     +  promoter       AmpR promoter: bla
    201..1061    +  CDS            AmpR: β-lactamase; bla; confers resistance to ampicillin, carbenicillin, and related antibiotics
   1232..1820    +  rep_origin     ori: high-copy-number ColE1/pMB1/pBR322/pUC origin of replication
   2003..2095    +  CDS            lacI (fragment): lac repressor; lacI; The lac repressor binds to the lac operator to inhibit transcription in E. coli. This inhibition can be relieved by adding lactose or isopropyl-β-D-thiogalactopyranoside (IPTG).
   2108..2129    +  protein_bind   CAP binding site: CAP binding activates transcription in the presence of cAMP. E. coli catabolite activator protein
   2144..2174    +  promoter       lac promoter: promoter for the E. coli lac operon
   2182..2198    +  protein_bind   lac operator: The lac repressor binds to the lac operator to inhibit transcription in E. coli. This inhibition can be relieved by adding lactose or isopropyl-β-D-thiogalactopyranoside (IPTG). lac repressor encoded by lacI
   2235..2258    -  misc_feature   MCS (fragment): pUC18/19 multiple cloning site
   2487..2780    +  ncRNA          Metazoa SRP: Accession: RF00017 - Metazoan signal recognition particle RNA
   3045..3150    +  ncRNA          U6: Accession: RF00026 - U6 spliceosomal RNA
   3919..4713    +  CDS            NeoR/KanR: aminoglycoside phosphotransferase from Tn5; aph(3')-II (or nptII); confers resistance to neomycin, kanamycin, and G418 (Geneticin®)
   5532..5689    +  CDS            lacZα (fragment): LacZα fragment of β-galactosidase; lacZ fragment
   5695..5794    -  misc_feature   bom (fragment): basis of mobility region from pBR322
   5896..1       -  CDS            rop (fragment) (across the origin): Rop protein, which maintains plasmids at low copy number; rop
