[The description below was written by a language model from this plasmid's Addgene catalogue record and pLannotate feature annotations shown in this document.]
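Description:
DinoIII-neo is a dinoflagellate transformation vector built on the Takara pMD19 T-Vector, a pUC-type cloning plasmid, into which a dinoflagellate expression system has been inserted. It is propagated in E. coli using the high-copy ColE1/pUC origin and selected with ampicillin through the bla gene and its native promoter. Remnants of the parental cloning vector flank the insert region: a CAP binding site, lac promoter and operator, a fragment of the pUC18/19 polylinker, a lacZα fragment, and small pieces of lacI, bom and rop. The catalogue lists the vector type as bacterial expression, but the stated purpose is to serve as a dinoflagellate backbone carrying a neo marker.

The payload is the 795 bp Tn5 aminoglycoside 3'-phosphotransferase gene (neo, nptII), which confers resistance to kanamycin, neomycin and G418 and is the selectable marker intended for the protist host. It was placed in the expression cassette by restriction cloning between XbaI and BglII sites that were destroyed in the process. The record does not name the promoter or terminator that drive neo. The long unannotated stretches on either side of the coding sequence presumably contain the dinoflagellate regulatory regions. Automated annotation picked up matches to SRP RNA and U6 spliceosomal RNA families upstream of neo, which may reflect non-coding RNA genes within that dinoflagellate-derived sequence rather than deliberately engineered parts. The sequenced record is 5,930 nt, somewhat shorter than the 6,409 bp total listed in the catalogue, and the record does not explain the difference. The plasmid comes from a community effort to develop genetic tools for marine protists.
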