Addgene plasmid #155026: DinoIII-neo
Purpose: Dinoflagelate backbone for amino 3'-glycosyl phosphotransferase (neo) gene
Depositing lab: Senjie Lin. Depositing organization: University of Connecticut Health Center. Publication: Genetic tool development in marine protists: emerging model organisms for experimental cell biology. Faktorova D, Nisbet RER, Fernandez Robledo JA, Casacuberta E, Sudek L, Allen AE, Ares M Jr, Areste C, Balestreri C, Barbrook AC, Beardslee P, Bender S, Booth DS, Bouget FY, Bowler C, Breglia SA, Brownlee C, Burger G, Cerutti H, Cesaroni R, Chiurillo MA, Clemente T, Coles DB, Collier JL, Cooney EC, Coyne K, Docampo R, Dupont CL, Edgcomb V, Einarsson E, Elustondo PA, Federici F, Freire-Beneitez V, Freyria NJ, Fukuda K, Garcia PA, Girguis PR, Gomaa F, Gornik SG, Guo J, Hampl V, Hanawa Y, Haro-Contreras ER, Hehenberger E, Highfield A, Hirakawa Y, Hopes A, Howe CJ, Hu I, Ibanez J, Irwin NAT, Ishii Y, Janowicz NE, Jones AC, Kachale A, Fujimura-Kamada K, Kaur B, Kaye JZ, Kazana E, Keeling PJ, King N, Klobutcher LA, Lander N, Lassadi I, Li Z, Lin S, Lozano JC, Luan F, Maruyama S, Matute T, Miceli C, Minagawa J, Moosburner M, Najle SR, Nanjappa D, Nimmo IC, Noble L, Novak Vanclova AMG, Nowacki M, Nunez I, Pain A, Piersanti A, Pucciarelli S, Pyrih J, Rest JS, Rius M, Robertson D, Ruaud A, Ruiz-Trillo I, Sigg MA, Silver PA, Slamovits CH, Jason Smith G, Sprecher BN, Stern R, Swart EC, Tsaousis AD, Tsypin L, Turkewitz A, Turnsek J, Valach M, Verge V, von Dassow P, von der Haar T, Waller RF, Wang L, Wen X, Wheeler G, Woods A, Zhang H, Mock T, Worden AZ, Lukes J. Nat Methods. 2020 May;17(5):481-494. doi: 10.1038/s41592-020-0796-x. Epub 2020 Apr 6. PubMed 32251396.
Backbone
  Vector backbone: pMDTM19 T-Vector
  Backbone manufacturer: Takara
  Backbone size w/o insert (bp): 3140
  Total vector size (bp): 6409
  Modifications to backbone: Inserted a dinoflagellate expression system
  Vector type: Bacterial Expression
  Selectable markers: Kanamycin
Growth in bacteria
  Bacterial resistance: Ampicillin, 100 μg/mL
  Growth temperature: 37°C
  Growth strain: DH5alpha
  Copy number: Unknown
Gene/Insert
  Gene/Insert name: amino 3'-glycosyl phosphotransferase (alt name: NEO)
  Insert size (bp): 795
  Cloning method: Restriction Enzyme; 5′ cloning site XbaI (destroyed during cloning); 3′ cloning site BglII (destroyed during cloning)
  Sequencing primers: 5′ M13R; 3′ M13F
Terms and licenses: Academic/Nonprofit Terms; Industry Terms: Not Available to Industry
How to cite: DinoIII-neo was a gift from Senjie Lin (Addgene plasmid # 155026 ; http://n2t.net/addgene:155026 ; RRID:Addgene_155026)
